>Addgene plasmid #197549 | pEPOZ1KN0142 | addgene full sequence | sequence record 386979 | Addgene NGS Result
TACATTGGGAACCCAAAGCCGTACATTGGGAACCGGTCACACATGTAAGTGACTGATATAAAAGAGAAAA
AAGGCGATTTTTCCGCCTAAAACTCTTTAAAACTTATTAAAACTCTTAAAACCCGCCTGGCCTGTGCATA
ACTGTCTGGCCAGCGCACAGCCGAAGTGCTGCAAAAAGCGCCTACCCTTCGGTCGCTGCGCTCCCTACGC
CCCGCCGCTTCGCGTCGGCCTATCGCGGCCGCTGGCCGCTCAAAAATGGCTGGCCTACGGCCAGGCAATC
TACCAGGGCGCGGACAAGCCGCGCCGTCGCCACTCGACCGCCGGCGCCCACATCAAGGCACCCTGCCTCG
CGCGTTTCGGTGATGACGGTGAAAACCTCTGACACATGCAGCTCCCGGTGACGGTCACAGCTTGTCTGTA
AGCGGATGCCGGGAGCAGACAAGCCCGTCAGGGCGCGTCAGCGGGTGTTGGCGGGTGTCGGGGCGCAGCC
ATGACCCAGTCACGTAGCGATAGCGGAGTGTATACTGGCTTAACTATGCGGCATCAGAGCAGATTGTACT
GAGAGTGCACCATATGCGGTGTGAAATACCGCACAGATGCGTAAGGAGAAAATACCGCATCAGGCGCTCA
TCCGCTTCCTCGCTCACTGACTCGCTGCGCTCGGTCGTTCGGCTGCGGCGAGCGGTATCAGCTCACTCAA
AGGCGGTAATACGGTTATCCACAGAATCAGGGGATAACGCAGGAAAGAACATGTGAGCAAAAGGCCAGCA
AAAGGCCAGGAACCGTAAAAAGGCCGCGTTGCTGGCGTTTTTCCATAGGCTCCGCCCCCCTGACGAGCAT
CACAAAAATCGACGCTCAAGTCAGAGGTGGCGAAACCCGACAGGACTATAAAGATACCAGGCGTTTCCCC
CTGGAAGCTCCCTCGTGCGCTCTCCTGTTCCGACCCTGCCGCTTACCGGATACCTGTCCGCCTTTCTCCC
TTCGGGAAGCGTGGCGCTTTCTCATAGCTCACGCTGTAGGTATCTCAGTTCGGTGTAGGTCGTTCGCTCC
AAGCTGGGCTGTGTGCACGAACCCCCCGTTCAGCCCGACCGCTGCGCCTTATCCGGTAACTATCGTCTTG
AGTCCAACCCGGTAAGACACGACTTATCGCCACTGGCAGCAGCCACTGGTAACAGGATTAGCAGAGCGAG
GTATGTAGGCGGTGCTACAGAGTTCTTGAAGTGGTGGCCTAACTACGGCTACACTAGAAGGACAGTATTT
GGTATCTGCGCTCTGCTGAAGCCAGTTACCTTCGGAAAAAGAGTTGGTAGCTCTTGATCCGGCAAACAAA
CCACCGCTGGTAGCGGTGGTTTTTTTGTTTGCAAGCAGCAGATTACGCGCAGAAAAAAAGGATCTCAAGA
AGATCCTTTGATCTTTTCTACGGGGTCTGACGCTCAGTGGAACGAAAACTCACGTTAAGGGATTTTGGTC
ATGCATTCTAGGTGATTAGAAAAACTCATCGAGCATCAAATGAAACTGCAATTTATTCATATCAGGATTA
TCAATACCATATTTTTGAAAAAGCCGTTTCTGTAATGAAGGAGAAAACTCACCGAGGCAGTTCCATAGGA
TGGCAAGATCCTGGTATCGGTCTGCGATTCCGACTCGTCCAACATCAATACAACCTATTAATTTCCCCTC
GTCAAAAATAAGGTTATCAAGTGAGAAATCACCATGAGTGACGACTGAATCCGGTGAGAATGGCAAAAGT
TTATGCATTTCTTTCCAGACTTGTTCAACAGGCCAGCCATTACGCTCGTCATCAAAATCACTCGCATCAA
CCAAACCGTTATTCATTCGTGATTGCGCCTGAGCGAGTCGAAATACGCGATCGCTGTTAAAAGGACAATT
ACAAACAGGAATCGAATGCAACCGGCGCAGGAACACTGCCAGCGCATCAACAATATTTTCACCTGAATCA
GGATATTCTTCTAATACCTGGAATGCTGTTTTCCCTGGGATCGCAGTGGTGAGTAACCATGCATCATCAG
GAGTACGGATAAAATGCTTGATGGTCGGAAGAGGCATAAATTCCGTCAGCCAGTTTAGTCTGACCATCTC
ATCTGTAACATCATTGGCAACGCTACCTTTGCCATGTTTCAGAAACAACTCTGGCGCATCGGGCTTCCCA
TACAATCGGTAGATTGTCGCACCTGATTGCCCGACATTATCGCGAGCCCATTTATACCCATATAAATCAG
CATCCATGTTGGAATTTAATCGCGGCCTTGAGCAAGACGTTTCCCGTTGAATATGGCTCATAACAGAACT
TATTATTTCCTTCCTCTTTTCTACAGTATTTAAAGATACCCCAAGAAGCTAATTATAACAAGACGAACTC
CAATTCACTGTTCCTTGCATTCTAAAACCTTAAATACCAGAAAACAGCTTTTTCAAAGTTGTTTTCAAAG
TTGGCGTATAACATAGTATCGACGGAGCCGATTTTGAAACCGCGGTGATCACAGGCAGCAACGCTCTGTC
ATCGTTACAATCAACATGCTACCCTCCGCGAGATCATCCGTGTTTCAAACCCGGCAGCTTAGTTGCCGTT
CTTCCGAATAGCATCGGTAACATGAGCAAAGTCTGCCGCCTTACAACGGCTCTCCCGCTGACGCCGTCCC
GGACTGATGGGCTGCCTGTATCGAGTGGTGATTTTGTGCCGAGCTGCCGGTCGGGGAGCTGTTGGCTGGC
TGGTGGCAGGATATATTGTGGTGTAAACATAACGAATTGCTCTTCAGCAAGGAGGTCAACATGGTGGAGC
ACGACACTCTGGTCTACTCCAAAAATGTCAAAGATACAGTCTCAGAAGATCAAAGGGCTATTGAGACTTT
TCAACAAAGGATAATTTCGGGAAACCTCCTCGGATTCCATTGCCCAGCTATCTGTCACTTCATCGAAAGG
ACAGTAGAAAAGGAAGGTGGCTCCTACAAATGCCATCATTGCGATAAAGGAAAGGCTATCATTCAAGATC
TCTCTGCCGACAGTGGTCCCAAAGATGGACCCCCACCCACGAGGAGCATCGTGGAAAAAGAAGAGGTTCC
AACCACGTCTACAAAGCAAGTGGATTGATGTGATAACATGGTGGAGCACGACACTCTGGTCTACTCCAAA
AATGTCAAAGATACAGTCTCAGAAGATCAAAGGGCTATTGAGACTTTTCAACAAAGGATAATTTCGGGAA
ACCTCCTCGGATTCCATTGCCCAGCTATCTGTCACTTCATCGAAAGGACAGTAGAAAAGGAAGGTGGCTC
CTACAAATGCCATCATTGCGATAAAGGAAAGGCTATCATTCAAGATCTCTCTGCCGACAGTGGTCCCAAA
GATGGACCCCCACCCACGAGGAGCATCGTGGAAAAAGAAGAGGTTCCAACCACGTCTACAAAGCAAGTGG
ATTGATGTGACATCTCCACTGACGTAAGGGATGACGCACAATCCCACTATCCTTCGCAAGACCCTTCCTC
TATATAAGGAAGTTCATTTCATTTGGAGAGGACACGCTCGAGTATAAGAGCTCATTTTTACAACAATTAC
CAACAACAACAAACAACAAACAACATTACAATTACATTTACAATTATCGATACAATGGAACTTGACGACT
TGGATCTCAGCGGTTCTTGGCCGTTAGATCAGATCACTTTTGCTTCAAATTTCAAGTCTCCTGTCATTTT
CTCTTCCTCCGAACAACCTTTCTCTCCTCTCTGGTCCTTCTCCGAAACTTCTGGAGATGTCGGCGGCGAG
CTTTACTCCGCCGCAGTAGCTCCCACTCGCTTCACCGATTATTCCGTCTTACTCGCTAGTTCTGAATCTG
AAACCACGACCAAGGAGAATAATCAGGTTCCTTCTCCGTCATGGGGTATAATGCCTTTGGAGAATCCAGA
TAGTTACTGTGCCATCAAAGCCAAGATGACTCAAGCGCTTAGATACTTCAAGGAATCTACTGGACAACAA
CATGTTCTTGCTCAGGTTTGGGCGCCTGTCAAAAACCGTGGTCGATATGTTCTTACAACTTCAGGACAGC
CATTTGTTCTTGGTCCCAATAGTAATGGCCTTAATCAATACAGGATGGTTTCATTGACGTATATGTTTTC
CCTTGATGGTGAACGGGACGGAGAGCTCGGGCTTCCTGGTCGCGTTTTCAGGAAAAAGTTACCTGAGTGG
ACTCCTAATGTGCAGTATTACTCCAGCAAAGAGTTTTCAAGGCTTGGTCACGCCTTGCACTATAATGTTC
AGGGAACTTTGGCTTTGCCTGTTTTTGAACCATCCAGGCAACTCTGTGTAGGAGTTGTCGAGCTTATTAT
GACTTCTCCGAAGATTAACTATGCTCCTGAGGTTGAAAAAGTTTGTAAAGCGCTTGAGGCCGTGAATCTG
AAAACTTCGGAAATATTGAACCACGAGACTACTCAGATCTGCAACGAGGGTCGCCAAAATGCGTTAGCTG
AGATTTTGGAGATACTGACAGTGGTGTGCGAAACCTACAAACTGCCTTTAGCCCAGACATGGGTCCCTTG
CAGGCATCGCAGTGTTCTAGCCTTTGGAGGTGGTTTTAAGAAAAGCTGTTCGAGCTTCGATGGAAGCTGT
ATGGGGAAAGTCTGTATGTCTACTAGTGATTTAGCGGTTTATGTTGTTGATGCTCATGTTTGGGGTTTCC
GAGACGCCTGTGCTGAACACCATCTGCAGAAGGGACAAGGTGTTGCTGGGAGGGCGTTTCAGTCTGGAAA
TCTATGCTTCTGTAGAGATGTTACTCGGTTCTGCAAAACCGACTACCCATTAGTACACTATGCACGGATG
TTCAAGTTGACGAGCTGTTTCGCGGTCTGCTTAAAGAGCACATATACAGGGGATGATGAGTACGTTCTTG
AATTCTTTCTTCCTCCAGCCATCACAGACAAGAGTGAGCAAGATTGTCTATTGGGTTCTCTGCTTCAGAC
AATGAAGCAGCACTATTCGAGTCTCAAGGTTGTCTCTGAAACTGAACTCTGTGAAAACAACATGTCTCTT
GAAGTCGTGGAAGCTTCGGAGGACGGAATGGTTTACTCGAAACTTGAACCAATCAGGATACATCATCCAG
CACAAATCTCTAAGGATTACCTTGAGCTCAACGCACCCGAACAGAAGGTGAGCTTAAACTCTGACTTTAT
GGAGAATAATGAAGTTGATGATGGGGTTGAGAGGTTCCAAACGCTTGATCCTATACCAGAGGCCAAAACA
GTGAAAAAATCAGAAAGGAAGCGTGGGAAAACAGAGAAAACGATCAGTCTAGAAGTGCTTCAACAATATT
TTGCTGGTAGTCTAAAAGATGCAGCAAAGAGCCTCGGAGTTTGCCCAACAACAATGAAACGCATTTGCCG
ACAACACGGGATCTCACGGTGGCCATCTCGAAAAATCAACAAGGTGAACCGATCTCTCACACGACTTAAA
CATGTTATAGACTCGGTTCAAGGTGCTGATGGATCACTCAACTTGACGTCCCTCTCTCCTCGCCCTTGGC
CTCACCAAATCCCTCCAATCGATATCCAATTAGCAAAGAACTGCCCTCCAACTTCTACATCTCCCCTAAG
TAATCTCCAAGATGTCAAAATCGAAAACAGAGATGCAGAAGACAGTGCAGGTTCATCAACATCGCGTGCT
TCTTGCAAAGTGAATCCTATTTGCGAGACGCGTTTTCGGCTTCCTACACACAACCAAGAACCATCCAGAC
AAGTGGCCTTGGACGATTCGGATAGTAGCTCTAAAAACATGACAAATTTTTGGGCACACTTAACCTGCCA
AGATACAGCTTCTCCAACAATTCTCCAACATAAGCTCGTGAGTATAAAGGCAACGTACAGAGAAGACATC
ATCAGGTTCAAGATCTCACCAGAGTCGGTAAGCATTACGGAACTTAAGCAGCAAGTGGCCAAAAGGCTGA
AGCTCGAAACGGCAGCCTTTGAGCTCAAGTATCTAGACGACGATAGAGAATGGGTGTCCGTCTCATGCGA
TGCTGACCTCAGCGAATGCCTCGACACGTCTGCAGCAAAAGCGAACACACTGAGGCTCTCAGTACATGAC
GTGACTTTTAACTTTGGGAGCTCATGCGAAAGCTCAGAGGAAACTATGATGTGCTTGGGTTCGGGCGGGA
GCGGTGGAAGCGGCGAAATTCAGCAAGCCACTGCAGGAGTCTCACAAGACACTTCGGAAAATCCTAACAA
AACAATAGTTCCTGCAGCATTACCACAGCTCACCCCTACCTTGGTGTCACTGCTGGAGGTGATTGAACCC
GAGGTGTTGTATGCAGGATATGATAGCTCTGTTCCAGATTCAGCATGGAGAATTATGACCACACTCAACA
TGTTAGGTGGGCGTCAAGTGATTGCAGCAGTGAAATGGGCAAAGGCGATACTAGGCTTGAGAAACTTACA
CCTCGATGACCAAATGACCCTGCTACAGTACTCATGGATGTTTCTCATGGCATTTGCCTTGGGTTGGAGA
TCATACAGACAATCAAGCGGAAACCTGCTCTGCTTTGCTCCTGATCTGATTATTAATGAGCAGAGAATGT
CTCTACCCTGCATGTATGACCAATGTAAACACATGCTGTTTGTCTCCTCTGAATTACAAAGATTGCAGGT
ATCCTATGAAGAGTATCTCTGTATGAAAACCTTACTGCTTCTCTCCTCAGTTCCTAAGGAAGGTCTGAAG
AGTCAAGAGTTATTTGATGAGATTCGAATGACTTATATCAAAGAGCTAGGAAAAGCCATCGTCAAAAGGG
AAGGGAACTCCAGTCAGAACTGGCAACGGTTTTACCAACTGACAAAGCTTCTGGACTCCATGCATGAGGT
GGTTGAGAATCTCCTTACCTACTGCTTCCAGACATTTTTGGATAAGACCATGAGTATTGAATTCCCAGAG
ATGTTAGCTGAAATCATCACTAATCAGATACCAAAATATTCAAATGGAAATATCAAAAAGCTTCTGTTTC
ATCAAAAATGAGCTTCTCTAGCTAGAGTCGATCGACAAGCTCGAGTTTCTCCATAATAATGTGTGAGTAG
TTCCCAGATAAGGGAATTAGGGTTCCTATAGGGTTTCGCTCATGTGTTGAGCATATAAGAAACCCTTAGT
ATGTATTTGTATTTGTAAAATACTTCTATCAATAAAATTTCTAATTCCTAAAACCAAAATCCAGTACTAA
AATCCAGATCGCTATACTGAAGAGCAATTCTGACAGGATATATTGGCGGGTAAACCTAAGAGAAAAGAGC
GTTTATTAGAATAATCGGATATTTAAAAGGGCGTGAAAAGGTTTATCCGTTCGTCCATTTGTATGTGCAT
GCCAACCACAGGGTTCCCCTCGGGATCAAAGTACTTTGATCCAACCCCTCCGCTGCTATAGTGCAGTCGG
CTTCTGACGTTCAGTGCAGCCGTCATCTGAAAACGACATGTCGCACAAGTCCTAAGTTACGCGACAGGCT
GCCGCCCTGCCCTTTTCCTGGCGTTTTCTTGTCGCGTGTTTTAGTCGCATAAAGTAGAATACTTGCGACT
AGAACCGGAGACATTACGCCATGAACAAGAGCGCCGCCGCTGGCCTGCTGGGCTATGCCCGCGTCAGCAC
CGACGACCAGGACTTGACCAACCAACGGGCCGAACTGCACGCGGCCGGCTGCACCAAGCTGTTTTCCGAG
AAGATCACCGGCACCAGGCGCGACCGCCCGGAGCTGGCCAGGATGCTTGACCACCTACGCCCTGGCGACG
TTGTGACAGTGACCAGGCTAGACCGCCTGGCCCGCAGCACCCGCGACCTACTGGACATTGCCGAGCGCAT
CCAGGAGGCCGGCGCGGGCCTGCGTAGCCTGGCAGAGCCGTGGGCCGACACCACCACGCCGGCCGGCCGC
ATGGTGTTGACCGTGTTCGCCGGCATTGCCGAGTTCGAGCGTTCCCTAATCATCGACCGCACCCGGAGCG
GGCGCGAGGCCGCCAAGGCCCGAGGCGTGAAGTTTGGCCCCCGCCCTACCCTCACCCCGGCACAGATCGC
GCACGCCCGCGAGCTGATCGACCAGGAAGGCCGCACCGTGAAAGAGGCGGCTGCACTGCTTGGCGTGCAT
CGCTCGACCCTGTACCGCGCACTTGAGCGCAGCGAGGAAGTGACGCCCACCGAGGCCAGGCGGCGCGGTG
CCTTCCGTGAGGACGCATTGACCGAGGCCGACGCCCTGGCGGCCGCCGAGAATGAACGCCAAGAGGAACA
AGCATGAAACCGCACCAGGACGGCCAGGACGAACCGTTTTTCATTACCGAAGAGATCGAGGCGGAGATGA
TCGCGGCCGGGTACGTGTTCGAGCCGCCCGCGCACCTCTCAACCGTGCGGCTGCATGAAATCCTGGCCGG
TTTGTCTGATGCCAAGCTGGCGGCCTGGCCGGCCAGCTTGGCCGCTGAAGAAACCGAGCGCCGCCGTCTA
AAAAGGTGATGTGTATTTGAGTAAAACAGCTTGCGTCATGCGGTCGCTGCGTATATGATGCGATGAGTAA
ATAAACAAATACGCAAGGGGAACGCATGAAGGTTATCGCTGTACTTAACCAGAAAGGCGGGTCAGGCAAG
ACGACCATCGCAACCCATCTAGCCCGCGCCCTGCAACTCGCCGGGGCCGATGTTCTGTTAGTCGATTCCG
ATCCCCAGGGCAGTGCCCGCGATTGGGCGGCCGTGCGGGAAGATCAACCGCTAACCGTTGTCGGCATCGA
CCGCCCGACGATTGACCGCGACGTGAAGGCCATCGGCCGGCGCGACTTCGTAGTGATCGACGGAGCGCCC
CAGGCGGCGGACTTGGCTGTGTCCGCGATCAAGGCAGCCGACTTCGTGCTGATTCCGGTGCAGCCAAGCC
CTTACGACATATGGGCCACCGCCGACCTGGTGGAGCTGGTTAAGCAGCGCATTGAGGTCACGGATGGAAG
GCTACAAGCGGCCTTTGTCGTGTCGCGGGCGATCAAAGGCACGCGCATCGGCGGTGAGGTTGCCGAGGCG
CTGGCCGGGTACGAGCTGCCCATTCTTGAGTCCCGTATCACGCAGCGCGTGAGCTACCCAGGCACTGCCG
CCGCCGGCACAACCGTTCTTGAATCAGAACCCGAGGGCGACGCTGCCCGCGAGGTCCAGGCGCTGGCCGC
TGAAATTAAATCAAAACTCATTTGAGTTAATGAGGTAAAGAGAAAATGAGCAAAAGCACAAACACGCTAA
GTGCCGGCCGTCCGAGCGCACGCAGCAGCAAGGCTGCAACGTTGGCCAGCCTGGCAGACACGCCAGCCAT
GAAGCGGGTCAACTTTCAGTTGCCGGCGGAGGATCACACCAAGCTGAAGATGTACGCGGTACGCCAAGGC
AAGACCATTACCGAGCTGCTATCTGAATACATCGCGCAGCTACCAGAGTAAATGAGCAAATGAATAAATG
AGTAGATGAATTTTAGCGGCTAAAGGAGGCGGCATGGAAAATCAAGAACAACCAGGCACCGACGCCGTGG
AATGCCCCATGTGTGGAGGAACGGGCGGTTGGCCAGGCGTAAGCGGCTGGGTTGCCTGCCGGCCCTGCAA
TGGCACTGGAACCCCCAAGCCCGAGGAATCGGCGTGAGCGGTCGCAAACCATCCGGCCCGGTACAAATCG
GCGCGGCGCTGGGTGATGACCTGGTGGAGAAGTTGAAGGCCGCGCAGGCCGCCCAGCGGCAACGCATCGA
GGCAGAAGCACGCCCCGGTGAATCGTGGCAAGCGGCCGCTGATCGAATCCGCAAAGAATCCCGGCAACCG
CCGGCAGCCGGTGCGCCGTCGATTAGGAAGCCGCCCAAGGGCGACGAGCAACCAGATTTTTTCGTTCCGA
TGCTCTATGACGTGGGCACCCGCGATAGTCGCAGCATCATGGACGTGGCCGTTTTCCGTCTGTCGAAGCG
TGACCGACGAGCTGGCGAGGTGATCCGCTACGAGCTTCCAGACGGGCACGTAGAGGTTTCCGCAGGGCCG
GCCGGCATGGCCAGTGTGTGGGATTACGACCTGGTACTGATGGCGGTTTCCCATCTAACCGAATCCATGA
ACCGATACCGGGAAGGGAAGGGAGACAAGCCCGGCCGCGTGTTCCGTCCACACGTTGCGGACGTACTCAA
GTTCTGCCGGCGAGCCGATGGCGGAAAGCAGAAAGACGACCTGGTAGAAACCTGCATTCGGTTAAACACC
ACGCACGTTGCCATGCAGCGTACGAAGAAGGCCAAGAACGGCCGCCTGGTGACGGTATCCGAGGGTGAAG
CCTTGATTAGCCGCTACAAGATCGTAAAGAGCGAAACCGGGCGGCCGGAGTACATCGAGATCGAGCTAGC
TGATTGGATGTACCGCGAGATCACAGAAGGCAAGAACCCGGACGTGCTGACGGTTCACCCCGATTACTTT
TTGATCGATCCCGGCATCGGCCGTTTTCTCTACCGCCTGGCACGCCGCGCCGCAGGCAAGGCAGAAGCCA
GATGGTTGTTCAAGACGATCTACGAACGCAGTGGCAGCGCCGGAGAGTTCAAGAAGTTCTGTTTCACCGT
GCGCAAGCTGATCGGGTCAAATGACCTGCCGGAGTACGATTTGAAGGAGGAGGCGGGGCAGGCTGGCCCG
ATCCTAGTCATGCGCTACCGCAACCTGATCGAGGGCGAAGCATCCGCCGGTTCCTAATGTACGGAGCAGA
TGCTAGGGCAAATTGCCCTAGCAGGGGAAAAAGGTCGAAAAGGACTCTTTCCTGTGGATAGCACGTACAT
TGGGAACCCAAAGCCGTACATTGGGAACCGGAACCCG
Features (pLannotate 1.2.2; 15 found; start..end, strand, type, name):
    343..382     +  CDS            rop (fragment): Rop protein, which maintains plasmids at low copy number; rop
    484..624     +  misc_feature   bom: basis of mobility region from pBR322
    810..1398    -  rep_origin     ori: high-copy-number ColE1/pMB1/pBR322/pUC origin of replication
   1486..2301    -  CDS            KanR: aminoglycoside phosphotransferase; aph(3')-Ia; confers resistance to kanamycin in bacteria or G418 (Geneticin®) in eukaryotes
   2734..2758    +  misc_feature   LB T-DNA repeat: left border repeat from nopaline C58 T-DNA
   2862..3538    +  promoter       CaMV 35S promoter (enhanced): cauliflower mosaic virus 35S promoter with a duplicated enhancer region
   3563..3616    +  misc_feature   TMV Ω: translational enhancer from the tobacco mosaic virus 5'-leader sequence (Gallie et al., 1988)
   3625..6147    +  CDS            NLP6: NLP6_ARATH - Experimental evidence at transcript level: Swiss-Prot protein existence level 2. Probable transcription factor. From Arabidopsis thaliana (Mouse-ear cress).
   6178..7008    +  CDS            Nr3c1 (fragment): GCR_RAT - Also known as Grl. Experimental evidence at protein level: Swiss-Prot protein existence level 1. [Isoform A]: Has transcriptional activation and repression activity. Mediates glucocorticoid-induced apoptosis. Promotes accurate chromosome segregation during mitosis. May act as a tumor suppressor. May play a negative role in adipogenesis through the regulation of lipolytic and antilipogenic gene expression. From Rattus norvegicus (Rat).
   7046..7220    +  polyA_signal   CaMV poly(A) signal: cauliflower mosaic virus polyadenylation signal
   7241..7265    +  misc_feature   RB T-DNA repeat: right border repeat from nopaline C58 T-DNA
   7605..8006    +  CDS            Y4CG_SINFN (fragment): Protein inferred from homology: Swiss-Prot protein existence level 3. From Sinorhizobium fredii (strain NBRC 101917 / NGR234).
   8566..9195    +  CDS            pVS1 StaA: stability protein from the Pseudomonas plasmid pVS1 (Heeb et al., 2000)
   9624..10697   +  CDS            pVS1 RepA: replication protein from the Pseudomonas plasmid pVS1 (Heeb et al., 2000)
  10763..140     +  rep_origin     pVS1 oriV (across the origin): origin of replication for the Pseudomonas plasmid pVS1 (Heeb et al., 2000)
