[The description below was written by a language model from this plasmid's Addgene catalogue record and pLannotate feature annotations shown in this document.]
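Description:
pEPOZ1KN0142 is a Level 1 synthetic-biology plasmid carrying a single plant gene expression cassette, assembled into the pCK2 backbone by BsaI-based Type IIS cloning, with the BsaI sites destroyed in the process. The feature table of the roughly 10.8 kb sequence shows that the backbone is a binary vector. The cassette lies between nopaline-type left and right T-DNA border repeats, and the backbone combines a high-copy ColE1/pUC-type origin (with a bom region and a remnant of rop) for propagation in E. coli with the pVS1 oriV, RepA and StaA functions, which support replication and stable maintenance in Agrobacterium. Selection in bacteria is by kanamycin resistance from aph(3')-Ia. No plant selectable marker is annotated within the T-DNA.

The payload is a fusion of the Arabidopsis thaliana NLP6 coding sequence, a probable transcription factor, to a fragment of the rat glucocorticoid receptor (GR, Nr3c1). Expression is driven by the enhanced CaMV 35S promoter with a duplicated enhancer, followed by the TMV omega 5' leader as a translational enhancer, and is terminated by the CaMV 35S polyadenylation signal. GR fusions of this kind are generally used to make a transcription factor's nuclear activity dependent on a glucocorticoid ligand such as dexamethasone, although the record does not describe the induction scheme. The associated publication concerns tuning plant promoters and assessing transcription factor–DNA interactions with a split luciferase method, which suggests the construct supplies strongly expressed, conditionally active NLP6 in plant cells. As a Level 1 unit it could also be combined with other cassettes in higher-level assemblies.
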