Addgene plasmid #197549: pEPOZ1KN0142
Purpose: Level 1 gene expression cassette
Depositing lab: Nicola Patron. Depositing organization: Earlham Institute. Publication: Tuning Plant Promoters Using a Simple Split Luciferase Method to Assess Transcription Factor-DNA Interactions. Cai YM, Witham S, Patron NJ. ACS Synth Biol. 2023 Nov 17;12(11):3482-3486. doi: 10.1021/acssynbio.3c00094. Epub 2023 Oct 19. PubMed 37856867.
Backbone
  Vector backbone: pCK2
  Vector type: Synthetic Biology
Growth in bacteria
  Bacterial resistance: Kanamycin, 50 μg/mL
  Growth temperature: 37°C
  Growth strain: DH5alpha
  Copy number: High Copy
Gene/Insert
  Gene/Insert name: 2xCaMV35s::TMV::AtNLP6:GR::35sT
  Species: Synthetic
  Cloning method: Restriction Enzyme; 5′ cloning site BsaI (destroyed during cloning); 3′ cloning site BsaI (destroyed during cloning)
Terms and licenses: Academic/Nonprofit Terms; Industry Terms: Not Available to Industry
Depositor comments: Please visit https://doi.org/10.1101/2023.02.13.528283 for bioRxiv preprint.
How to cite: pEPOZ1KN0142 was a gift from Nicola Patron (Addgene plasmid # 197549 ; http://n2t.net/addgene:197549 ; RRID:Addgene_197549)
